Addgene plasmid #79687: PMYT1_HUMAN_D0
Purpose: This plasmid encodes the kinase domain of PMYT1. Intended for co-expression with Lambda Phosphatase that accompanies this set to enhance bacterial kinase expression.
Depositing lab: John Chodera & Nicholas Levinson & Markus Seeliger. Depositing organization: Memorial Sloan-Kettering Cancer Center. Publication: An open library of human kinase domain constructs for automated bacterial expression. Albanese SK, Parton DL, Isik M, Rodriguez-Laureano L, Hanson SM, Behr JM, Gradia S, Jeans C, Levinson NM, Seeliger MA, Chodera JD. Biochemistry. 2018 Jul 13. doi: 10.1021/acs.biochem.7b01081. PubMed 30004690.
Backbone
  Vector backbone: pET His10 TEV LIC cloning vector (2B-T-10)
  Backbone manufacturer: Scott Gradia (Addgene plasmid # 78173)
  Vector type: Bacterial Expression
Growth in bacteria
  Bacterial resistance: Ampicillin, 100 μg/mL
  Growth temperature: 37°C
  Growth strain: DH5alpha
  Copy number: Low Copy
Gene/Insert
  Gene/Insert name: PMYT1
  Species: H. sapiens (human)
  Promoter: T7
  Tag / fusion protein: His10-TEV (N terminal on backbone)
  Cloning method: Ligation Independent Cloning
  Sequencing primers: 5′ T7; 3′ T7 reverse
Terms and licenses: Academic/Nonprofit Terms; Industry Terms: Not Available to Industry
Depositor comments: This plasmid was generated as part of an open library of human kinase domain constructs for automated bacterial expression. The work can be found here doi: http://dx.doi.org/10.1101/038711 The lambda phosphatase expression vector can be found at https://www.addgene.org/79748/ The YopH Phosphatase expression vector can be found at https://www.addgene.org/79749/
How to cite: PMYT1_HUMAN_D0 was a gift from John Chodera & Nicholas Levinson & Markus Seeliger (Addgene plasmid # 79687 ; http://n2t.net/addgene:79687 ; RRID:Addgene_79687)
