[The description below was written by a language model from this plasmid's Addgene catalogue record.]
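Description:
PMYT1_HUMAN_D0 is a bacterial expression plasmid that encodes the kinase domain of human PMYT1, built on the pET His10 TEV LIC cloning vector (2B-T-10). It is a low-copy plasmid selected with ampicillin and is propagated in a standard cloning strain (DH5alpha). The record does not give the origin of replication, the total size, or the residue boundaries of the kinase domain fragment, and no feature table is provided.

The insert was introduced by ligation-independent cloning downstream of a T7 promoter, so expression depends on T7 RNA polymerase supplied by a suitable expression host. The backbone contributes an N-terminal His10 tag followed by a TEV protease recognition site. The ten-histidine tag allows capture of the fusion protein by immobilized metal affinity chromatography, and TEV cleavage can then remove the tag to leave a near-native kinase domain.

The plasmid belongs to an open library of human kinase domain constructs designed for automated bacterial expression. It is intended for co-expression with the Lambda phosphatase vector that accompanies the set, which the depositors use to enhance kinase expression in bacteria. In general, a co-expressed phosphatase keeps the kinase dephosphorylated and limits unwanted phosphorylation in the host, which can improve the yield and homogeneity of the recombinant protein. A YopH phosphatase expression vector is also mentioned as part of the same resource. Typical uses are production of recombinant PMYT1 kinase domain for biochemical, biophysical or structural studies, although the record does not name specific downstream applications.
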