>Addgene plasmid #79687 | PMYT1_HUMAN_D0 | depositor partial sequence | sequence record 149009 | Sequence of gene (PMYT1_HUMAN) inserted into backbone.
CACCAGTTGCAACCTCGTCGTGTTTCTTTTCGCGGCGAGGCTTCAGAAACCTTGCAGAGCCCAGGTTATG
ATCCGTCCCGCCCAGAAAGTTTCTTTCAACAGTCGTTCCAACGCCTCAGCCGTCTGGGACATGGTTCTTA
CGGCGAAGTATTCAAAGTACGCTCCAAAGAGGACGGCCGTTTGTATGCGGTGAAACGCTCAATGAGTCCG
TTTCGTGGCCCCAAAGATCGCGCCCGTAAGCTGGCGGAAGTTGGCTCTCACGAGAAAGTCGGCCAGCATC
CGTGTTGCGTACGCCTGGAGCAAGCCTGGGAAGAAGGCGGTATTCTGTACCTGCAGACAGAGCTGTGCGG
CCCTTCACTGCAACAGCACTGTGAGGCGTGGGGTGCAAGTTTGCCAGAAGCTCAAGTGTGGGGTTATCTG
CGTGACACCTTGCTGGCCTTGGCACATCTGCATTCGCAGGGTTTGGTTCACCTGGATGTCAAGCCCGCCA
ACATCTTCCTGGGCCCTCGTGGTCGTTGTAAACTGGGCGATTTTGGCCTGTTGGTGGAGTTGGGCACTGC
GGGTGCTGGTGAAGTACAAGAAGGCGATCCGCGTTACATGGCACCAGAATTGCTGCAGGGCTCTTATGGT
ACAGCCGCGGATGTTTTCAGCCTGGGCTTGACTATTCTGGAGGTAGCTTGCAATATGGAGCTGCCCCACG
GCGGCGAAGGTTGGCAACAGTTGCGCCAAGGTTACCTGCCCCCTGAGTTTACCGCCGGTTTGTCATCCGA
GTTGCGCAGTGTACTGGTCATGATGCTGGAGCCCGATCCGAAACTGCGCGCAACAGCTGAAGCATTGCTG
GCTTTGCCCGTTTTGCGCCAACCA
