>Addgene plasmid #79687 | PMYT1_HUMAN_D0 | addgene partial sequence | sequence record 156058 | T7 5'-TAATACGACTCACTATAGGG-3'
ATTAAGCGGCCGCCCTGCAGGACTCGAGTTCTAGAAATAATTTTGTTTAACTTTAAGAAGGAGATATACA
TATGAAATCTTCTCACCATCACCATCACCATCACCATCACCATGAAAACCTGTACTTCCAATCCAATGCA
CACCAGTTGCAACCTCGTCGTGTTTCTTTTCGCGGCGAGGCTTCAGAAACCTTGCAGAGCCCAGGTTATG
ATCCGTCCCGCCCAGAAAGTTTCTTTCAACAGTCGTTCCAACGCCTCAGCCGTCTGGGACATGGTTCTTA
CGGCGAAGTATTCAAAGTACGCTCCAAAGAGGACGGCCGTTTGTATGCGGTGAAACGCTCAATGAGTCCG
TTTCGTGGCCCCAAAGATCGCGCCCGTAAGCTGGCGGAAGTTGGCTCTCACGAGAAAGTCGGCCAGCATC
CGTGTTGCGTACGCCTGGAGCAAGCCTGGGAAGAAGGCGGTATTCTGTACCTGCAGACAGAGCTGTGCGG
CCCTTCACTGCAACAGCACTGTGAGGCGTGGGGTGCAAGTTTGCCAGAAGCTCAAGTGTGGGGTTATCTG
CGTGACACCTTGCTGGCCTTGGCACATCTGCATTCGCAGGGTTTGGTTCACCTGGATGTCAAGCCCGCCA
ACATCTTCCTGGGCCCTCGTGGTCGTTGTAAACTGGGCGATTTTGGCCTGTTGGTGGAGTTGGGCACTGC
GGGTGCTGGTGAAGTACAAGAAGGCGATCCGCGTTACATGGCACCAGAATTGCTGCAGGGCTCTTATGGT
ACAGCCGCGGATGTTTTCAGCCTGGGCTTGACTATTCTGGAGGTAGCTTGCAATATGGAGCTGCCCCACG
GCGGCGA
