>Addgene plasmid #79687 | PMYT1_HUMAN_D0 | addgene partial sequence | sequence record 156059 | T7term 5'-GCTAGTTATTGCTCAGCGG-3'
TTGTTAGCAGCCGGATCAGCGCGCACGCGTGGTACCGGCCGGCCACCAGGTGGCGCGCCGCGATCGCGGA
TCCGTTATCCACTTCCAATGTTATTATGGTTGGCGCAAAACGGGCAAAGCCAGCAATGCTTCAGCTGTTG
CGCGCAGTTTCGGATCGGGCTCCAGCATCATGACCAGTACACTGCGCAACTCGGATGACAAACCGGCGGT
AAACTCAGGGGGCAGGTAACCTTGGCGCAACTGTTGCCAACCTTCGCCGCCGTGGGGCAGCTCCATATTG
CAAGCTACCTCCAGAATAGTCAAGCCCAGGCTGAAAACATCCGCGGCTGTACCATAAGAGCCCTGCAGCA
ATTCTGGTGCCATGTAACGCGGATCGCCTTCTTGTACTTCACCAGCACCCGCAGTGCCCAACTCCACCAA
CAGGCCAAAATCGCCCAGTTTACAACGACCACGAGGGCCCAGGAAGATGTTGGCGGGCTTGACATCCAGG
TGAACCAAACCCTGCGAATGCAGATGTGCCAAGGCCAGCAAGGTGTCACGCAGATAACCCCACACTTGAG
CTTCTGGCAAACTTGCACCCCACGCCTCACAGTGCTGTTGCAGTGAAGGGCCGCACAGCTCTGTCTGCAG
GTACAGAATACCGCCTTCTTCCCAGGCTTGCTCCAGGCGTACGCAACACGGATGCTGGCCGACTTTCTCG
TGAGAGCCAACTTCCGCCAGCTTACGGGCGCGATCTTTGGGGCCACGAAACGGACTCATTGAGCGTTTCA
CCGCATACAAACGGCCGTCCTCTTTGGAGCGTACTTTGAATACTTCGCCGTAAGAACCATGTCCCAGACG
GCTGA
